>Addgene plasmid #1816 | Lamp1-YFP | addgene full sequence | sequence record 364671 | Addgene NGS Result
CGGGGTCATTAGTTCATAGCCCATATATGGAGTTCCGCGTTACATAACTTACGGTAAATGGCCCGCCTGG
CTGACCGCCCAACGACCCCCGCCCATTGACGTCAATAATGACGTATGTTCCCATAGTAACGCCAATAGGG
ACTTTCCATTGACGTCAATGGGTGGAGTATTTACGGTAAACTGCCCACTTGGCAGTACATCAAGTGTATC
ATATGCCAAGTACGCCCCCTATTGACGTCAATGACGGTAAATGGCCCGCCTGGCATTATGCCCAGTACAT
GACCTTATGGGACTTTCCTACTTGGCAGTACATCTACGTATTAGTCATCGCTATTACCATGGTGATGCGG
TTTTGGCAGTACATCAATGGGCGTGGATAGCGGTTTGACTCACGGGGATTTCCAAGTCTCCACCCCATTG
ACGTCAATGGGAGTTTGTTTTGGCACCAAAATCAACGGGACTTTCCAAAATGTCGTAACAACTCCGCCCC
ATTGACGCAAATGGGCGGTAGGCGTGTACGGTGGGAGGTCTATATAAGCAGAGCTGGTTTAGTGAACCGT
CAGATCCGCTAGCGCTACCGGACTCAGATCTCGAGCTCAAGCTTCGAATTCTCGCCACCATGGCGGCCCC
GGGCGCCCGGCGGCCGCTGCTCCTGTTGCTGCTGGCAGGCCTTGCACACAGCGCCCCAGCACTGTTCGAG
GTGAAAGACAACAACGGCACAGCGTGTATAATGGCCAGCTTCTCTGCCTCCTTTCTGACCACCTATGAGG
CTGGACATGTTTCTAAGGTCTCGAATATGACCCTGCCAGCCTCTGCAGAAGTCCTGAAGAATAGCAGCTC
TTGTGGTGAAAAGAATGCTTCTGAGCCCACCCTCGCAATCACCTTTGGAGAAGGATATTTACTGAAACTC
ACCTTCACAAAAAACACAACACGTTACAGTGTCCAGCACATGTATTTCACATATAACCTGTCAGACACAC
AATTCTTTCCCAATGCCAGCTCCAAAGGGCCCGACACTGTGGATTCCACAACTGACATCAAGGCAGACAT
CAACAAAACATACCGATGTGTCAGCGACATCAGGGTCTACATGAAGAATGTGACCATTGTGCTCTGGGAC
GCTACTATCCAGGCCTACCTGCCGAGTAGCAACTTCAGCAAGGAAGAGACACGCTGCCCACAGGATCAAC
CTTCCCCAACTACTGGGCCACCCAGCCCCTCACCACCACTCGTGCCCACAAACCCCAGTGTGTCCAAGTA
CAATGTGACTGGTGACAATGGAACCTGCCTGCTGGCCTCTATGGCACTGCAACTCAACATCACCTACATG
AAGAAGGACAACACGACTGTGACCAGAGCATTCAACATCAACCCAAGTGACAAATATAGTGGGACTTGCG
GTGCCCAGTTGGTGACCCTGAAGGTGGGGAACAAGAGCAGAGTCCTGGAGCTGCAGTTTGGGATGAATGC
CACTTCTAGCCTGTTTTTCCTGCAAGGAGTTCAGTTGAACATGACTCTTCCTGATGCCATAGAGCCCACG
TTCAGCACCTCCAACTATTCCCTGAAAGCTCTTCAGGCCAGTGTCGGCAACTCATACAAGTGCAACAGTG
AGGAGCACATCTTTGTCAGCAAGGCGCTCGCCCTCAATGTCTTCAGCGTGCAAGTCCAGGCTTTCAGGGT
AGAAAGTGACAGGTTTGGGTCTGTGGAAGAGTGTGTACAGGACGGTAACAACATGCTGATCCCCATTGCT
GTGGGCGGGGCCCTGGCAGGGCTGGTCCTCATCGTCCTCATCGCCTACCTCATCGGCAGGAAGAGGAGTC
ACGCGGGCTATCAGACCATCCGGGATCCACCGGTCGCCACCATGGTGAGCAAGGGCGAGGAGCTGTTCAC
CGGGGTGGTGCCCATCCTGGTCGAGCTGGACGGCGACGTAAACGGCCACAAGTTCAGCGTGTCCGGCGAG
GGCGAGGGCGATGCCACCTACGGCAAGCTGACCCTGAAGTTCATCTGCACCACCGGCAAGCTGCCCGTGC
CCTGGCCCACCCTCGTGACCACCTTCGGCTACGGCCTGCAGTGCTTCGCCCGCTACCCCGACCACATGAA
GCAGCACGACTTCTTCAAGTCCGCCATGCCCGAAGGCTACGTCCAGGAGCGCACCATCTTCTTCAAGGAC
GACGGCAACTACAAGACCCGCGCCGAGGTGAAGTTCGAGGGCGACACCCTGGTGAACCGCATCGAGCTGA
AGGGCATCGACTTCAAGGAGGACGGCAACATCCTGGGGCACAAGCTGGAGTACAACTACAACAGCCACAA
CGTCTATATCATGGCCGACAAGCAGAAGAACGGCATCAAGGTGAACTTCAAGATCCGCCACAACATCGAG
GACGGCAGCGTGCAGCTCGCCGACCACTACCAGCAGAACACCCCCATCGGCGACGGCCCCGTGCTGCTGC
CCGACAACCACTACCTGAGCTACCAGTCCGCCCTGAGCAAAGACCCCAACGAGAAGCGCGATCACATGGT
CCTGCTGGAGTTCGTGACCGCCGCCGGGATCACTCTCGGCATGGACGAGCTGTACAAGTAAAGCGGCCGC
GACTCTAGATCATAATCAGCCATACCACATTTGTAGAGGTTTTACTTGCTTTAAAAAACCTCCCACACCT
CCCCCTGAACCTGAAACATAAAATGAATGCAATTGTTGTTGTTAACTTGTTTATTGCAGCTTATAATGGT
TACAAATAAAGCAATAGCATCACAAATTTCACAAATAAAGCATTTTTTTCACTGCATTCTAGTTGTGGTT
TGTCCAAACTCATCAATGTATCTTAAGGCGTAAATTGTAAGCGTTAATATTTTGTTAAAATTCGCGTTAA
ATTTTTGTTAAATCAGCTCATTTTTTAACCAATAGGCCGAAATCGGCAAAATCCCTTATAAATCAAAAGA
ATAGACCGAGATAGGGT
[37 nt withheld, positions 2958-2994]
AAAGAACGTGGACTCCAACGTCAAAGG
[49 nt withheld, positions 3022-3070]
T
[91 nt withheld, positions 3072-3162]
G
[124 nt withheld, positions 3164-3287]
CAGGTGGCACTTTTCGGGGAAATGTGCGCGGAACCCCTATTTGTTTATTTTTCTAAATACATTCAAATAT
GTATCCGCTCATGAGACAATAACCCTGATAAATGCTTCAATAATATTGAAAAAGGAAGAGTCCTGAGGCG
GAAAGAACCAGCTGTGGAATGTGTGTCAGTTAGGGTGTGGAAAGTCCCCAGGCTCCCCAGCAGGCAGAAG
TATGCAAAGCATGCATCTCAATTAGTCAGCAACCAGGTGTGGAAAGTCCCCAGGCTCCCCAGCAGGCAGA
AGTATGCAAAGCATGCATCTCAATTAGTCAGCAACCATAGTCCCGCCCCTAACTCCGCCCATCCCGCCCA
TTCTCCGCCCCATGGCTGACTAATTTTTTTTATTTATGCAGAGGCCGAGGCCGCCTCGGCCTCTGAGCTA
TTCCAGAAGTAGTGAGGAGGCTTTTTTGGAGGCCTAGGCTTTTGCAAAGATCGATCAAGAGACAGGATGA
GGATCGTTTCGCATGATTGAACAAGATGGATTGCACGCAGGTTCTCCGGCCGCTTGGGTGGAGAGGCTAT
TCGGCTATGACTGGGCACAACAGACAATCGGCTGCTCTGATGCCGCCGTGTTCCGGCTGTCAGCGCAGGG
GCGCCCGGTTCTTTTTGTCAAGACCGACCTGTCCGGTGCCCTGAATGAACTGCAAGACGAGGCAGCGCGG
CTATCGTGGCTGGCCACGACGGGCGTTCCTTGCGCAGCTGTGCTCGACGTTGTCACTGAAGCGGGAAGGG
ACTGGCTGCTATTGGGCGAAGTGCCGGGGCAGGATCTCCTGTCATCTCACCTTGCTCCTGCCGAGAAAGT
ATCCATCATGGCTGATGCAATGCGGCGGCTGCATACGCTTGATCCGGCTACCTGCCCATTCGACCACCAA
GCGAAACATCGCATCGAGCGAGCACGTACTCGGATGGAAGCCGGTCTTGTCGATCAGGATGATCTGGACG
AAGAGCATCAGGGGCTCGCGCCAGCCGAACTGTTCGCCAGGCTCAAGGCGAGCATGCCCGACGGCGAGGA
TCTCGTCGTGACCCATGGCGATGCCTGCTTGCCGAATATCATGGTGGAAAATGGCCGCTTTTCTGGATTC
ATCGACTGTGGCCGGCTGGGTGTGGCGGACCGCTATCAGGACATAGCGTTGGCTACCCGTGATATTGCTG
AAGAGCTTGGCGGCGAATGGGCTGACCGCTTCCTCGTGCTTTACGGTATCGCCGCTCCCGATTCGCAGCG
CATCGCCTTCTATCGCCTTCTTGACGAGTTCTTCTGAGCGGGACTCTGGGGTTCGAAATGACCGACCAAG
CGACGCCCAACCTGCCATCACGAGATTTCGATTCCACCGCCGCCTTCTATGAAAGGTTGGGCTTCGGAAT
CGTTTTCCGGGACGCCGGCTGGATGATCCTCCAGCGCGGGGATCTCATGCTGGAGTTCTTCGCCCACCCT
AGGGGGAGGCTAACTGAAACACGGAAGGAGACAATACCGGAAGGAACCCGCGCTATGACGGCAATAAAAA
GACAGAATAAAACGCACGGTGTTGGGTCGTTTGTTCATAAACGCGGGGTTCGGTCCCAGGGCTGGCACTC
TGTCGATACCCCACCGAGACCCCATTGGGGCCAATACGCCCGCGTTTCTTCCTTTTCCCCACCCCACCCC
CCAAGTTCGGGTGAAGGCCCAGGGCTCGCAGCCAACGTCGGGGCGGCAGGCCCTGCCATAGCCTCAGGTT
ACTCATATATACTTTAGATTGATTTAAAACTTCATTTTTAATTTAAAAGGATCTAGGTGAAGATCCTTTT
TGATAATCTCATGACCAAAATCCCTTAACGTGAGTTTTCGTTCCACTGAGCGTCAGACCCCGTAGAAAAG
ATCAAAGGATCTTCTTGAGATCCTTTTTTTCTGCGCGTAATCTGCTGCTTGCAAACAAAAAAACCACCGC
TACCAGCGGTGGTTTGTTTGCCGGATCAAGAGCTACCAACTCTTTTTCCGAAGGTAACTGGCTTCAGCAG
AGCGCAGATACCAAATACTGTTCTTCTAGTGTAGCCGTAGTTAGGCCACCACTTCAAGAACTCTGTAGCA
CCGCCTACATACCTCGCTCTGCTAATCCTGTTACCAGTGGCTGCTGCCAGTGGCGATAAGTCGTGTCTTA
CCGGGTTGGACTCAAGACGATAGTTACCGGATAAGGCGCAGCGGTCGGGCTGAACGGGGGGTTCGTGCAC
ACAGCCCAGCTTGGAGCGAACGACCTACACCGAACTGAGATACCTACAGCGTGAGCTATGAGAAAGCGCC
ACGCTTCCCGAAGGGAGAAAGGCGGACAGGTATCCGGTAAGCGGCAGGGTCGGAACAGGAGAGCGCACGA
GGGAGCTTCCAGGGGGAAACGCCTGGTATCTTTATAGTCCTGTCGGGTTTCGCCACCTCTGACTTGAGCG
TCGATTTTTGTGATGCTCGTCAGGGGGGCGGAGCCTATGGAAAAACGCCAGCAACGCGGCCTTTTTACGG
TTCCTGGCCTTTTGCTGGCCTTTTGCTCACATGTTCTTTCCTGCGTTATCCCCTGATTCTGTGGATAACC
GTATTACCGCCATGCATTAGTTATTAATAGTAATCAATTA
Features (pLannotate 1.2.2; 18 found; start..end, strand, type, name):
     38..341     +  enhancer       CMV enhancer: human cytomegalovirus immediate early enhancer
    342..545     +  promoter       CMV promoter: human cytomegalovirus (CMV) immediate early promoter
    568..612     +  misc_feature   MCS (fragment): multiple cloning site
    620..1840    +  CDS            LAMP1: rat lysosome-associated membrane glycoprotein 1
   1862..2581    +  CDS            EYFP: enhanced YFP mammalian codon-optimized
   2598..2681    +  CDS            large T antigen (fragment): large T antigen from SV40 (simian virus 40)
   2704..2825    +  polyA_signal   SV40 poly(A) signal: SV40 polyadenylation signal
   2859..3287    -  rep_origin     f1 ori (sequence partly withheld): f1 bacteriophage origin of replication; arrow indicates direction of (+) strand synthesis
   3314..3418    +  promoter       AmpR promoter: bla
   3461..3532    +  promoter       SV40 promoter (fragment): SV40 enhancer and early promoter
   3533..3604    +  promoter       SV40 promoter (fragment): SV40 enhancer and early promoter
   3608..3741    +  rep_origin     SV40 ori: SV40 origin of replication
   3790..4584    +  CDS            NeoR/KanR: aminoglycoside phosphotransferase from Tn5; aph(3')-II (or nptII); confers resistance to neomycin, kanamycin, and G418 (Geneticin®)
   4605..4757    +  CDS            ble (fragment): BLE_KLEPN - Experimental evidence at protein level: Swiss-Prot protein existence level 1. Binding protein with a strong affinity to the bleomycin family of antibiotics. Binds to CL990; an antimitotic-antibiotic compound. From Klebsiella pneumoniae.
   4816..4863    +  polyA_signal   HSV TK poly(A) signal: herpes simplex virus thymidine kinase polyadenylation signal (Cole and Stacy, 1985)
   4954..4970    -  polyA_signal   bGH poly(A) signal (fragment): bovine growth hormone polyadenylation signal
   5192..5780    +  rep_origin     ori: high-copy-number ColE1/pMB1/pBR322/pUC origin of replication
   5895..5917    +  enhancer       CMV enhancer (fragment): human cytomegalovirus immediate early enhancer
