[The description below was written by a language model from this plasmid's Addgene catalogue record and pLannotate feature annotations shown in this document.]
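Description:
Lamp1-YFP is a mammalian expression plasmid built on the Clontech pEYFP-N1 backbone, carrying rat lysosome-associated membrane protein 1 (Lamp1, also known as LGP120) fused at its C terminus to enhanced YFP. The roughly 1.2 kb Lamp1 coding sequence was inserted between the EcoRI and BamHI sites of the multiple cloning site, both of which remain intact. This places it downstream of the human cytomegalovirus immediate early enhancer and promoter and in frame with the backbone's codon-optimized EYFP. Transcripts are terminated by the SV40 polyadenylation signal. The depositor notes a D50E substitution in Lamp1, described as unimportant for plasmid function, and a silent change relative to the reference sequence.

The full sequenced plasmid is about 5.9 kb. It replicates in E. coli at high copy from a ColE1/pUC-type origin and also carries an f1 origin for single-stranded DNA production. A single Tn5 aminoglycoside phosphotransferase gene (NeoR/KanR) serves both hosts. A bacterial bla-type promoter drives it for kanamycin selection in bacteria, while the SV40 early promoter, followed by the HSV TK polyadenylation signal, allows G418 selection of stably transfected mammalian cells. The SV40 origin embedded in that promoter region permits episomal replication in cells expressing large T antigen. Short annotated fragments of large T antigen, ble and the bGH poly(A) signal appear to be partial sequence matches within the backbone rather than functional elements.

The construct is used as a fluorescent marker for lysosomes in live or fixed mammalian cells. It was deposited in connection with imaging work on retroviral replication and budding into multivesicular bodies.
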