Addgene plasmid #1816: Lamp1-YFP
Purpose: Mammalian expression of Lamp1 fused to YFP. Used for localization to the lysosome.
Depositing lab: Walther Mothes. Depositing organization: Yale University. Publication: Visualization of retroviral replication in living cells reveals budding into multivesicular bodies. Sherer NM, Lehmann MJ, Jimenez-Soto LF, Ingmundson A, Horner SM, Cicchetti G, Allen PG, Pypaert M, Cunningham JM, Mothes W. Traffic 2003 Nov;4(11):785-801. 10.1034/j.1600-0854.2003.00135.x PubMed 14617360.
Backbone
  Vector backbone: pEYFP-N1
  Backbone manufacturer: BD Biosciences / Clontech
  Backbone size w/o insert (bp): 4700
  Vector type: Mammalian Expression
  Selectable markers: Neomycin (select with G418)
Growth in bacteria
  Bacterial resistance: Kanamycin, 50 μg/mL
  Growth temperature: 37°C
  Growth strain: DH5alpha
  Copy number: High Copy
Gene/Insert
  Gene/Insert name: lysosome associated membrane protein 1 (alt name: Lamp-1)
  Species: R. norvegicus (rat)
  Insert size (bp): 1200
  Mutation: D50E (not important for function of plasmid)
  Entrez Gene: Lamp1 (a.k.a. LGP120)
  Tag / fusion protein: YFP (C terminal on backbone)
  Cloning method: Restriction Enzyme; 5′ cloning site EcoRI (not destroyed); 3′ cloning site BamHI (not destroyed)
  Sequencing primers: 5′ CMV-f; 3′ EGFP-N
Resource information
  A portion of this plasmid was derived from a plasmid made by: Norma Andrews provided Lamp-1
Terms and licenses: Academic/Nonprofit Terms; Industry Terms: Not Available to Industry
Depositor comments: Lamp-1 sequence contains a D50E mutation, which is not important for function of plasmid. There is also a silent mutation at bp#715 compared to GenBank NM_012857.1
How to cite: Lamp1-YFP was a gift from Walther Mothes (Addgene plasmid # 1816 ; http://n2t.net/addgene:1816 ; RRID:Addgene_1816)
