>Addgene plasmid #1816 | Lamp1-YFP | addgene partial sequence | sequence record 108950 | EXFP-R 5'-GTCTTGTAGTTGCCGTCGTC-3'
GCCTTCGGGCATGGCGGACTTGAAGAAGTCGTGCTGCTTCATGTGGTCGGGGTAGCGGGCGAAGCACTGC
AGGCCGTAGCCGAAGGTGGTCACGAGGGTGGGCCAGGGCACGGGCAGCTTGCCGGTGGTGCAGATGAACT
TCAGGGTCAGCTTGCCGTAGGTGGCATCGCCCTCGCCCTCGCCGGACACGCTGAACTTGTGGCCGTTTAC
GTCGCCGTCCAGCTCGACCAGGATGGGCACCACCCCGGTGAACAGCTCCTCGCCCTTGCTCACCATGGTG
GCGACCGGTGGATCCCGGATGGTCTGATAGCCCGCGTGACTCCTCTTCCTGCCGATGAGGTAGGCGATGA
GGACGATGAGGACCAGCCCTGCCAGGGCCCCGCCCACAGCAATGGGGATCAGCATGTTGTTACCGTCCTG
TACACACTCTTCCACAGACCCAAACCTGTCACTTTCTACCCTGAAAGCCTGGACTTGCACGCTGAAGACA
TTGAGGGCGAGCGCCTTGCTGACAAAGATGTGCTCCTCACTGTTGCACTTGTATGAGTTGCCGACACTGG
CCTGAAGAGCTTTCAGGGAATAGTTGGAGGTGCTGAACGTGGGCTCTATGGCATCAGGAAGAGTCATGTT
CAACTGAACTCCTTGCAGGAAAAACAGGCTAGAAGTGGCATTCATCCCAAACTGCAGCTCCAGGACTCTG
CTCTTGTTCCCCACCTTCAGG
