>Addgene plasmid #1816 | Lamp1-YFP | addgene partial sequence | sequence record 113674 | CMV-F 5'-CGCAAATGGGCGGTAGGCGTG-3'
TTAGTGAACCGTCAGATCCGCTAGCGCTACCGGACTCAGATCTCGAGCTCAAGCTTCGAATTCTCGCCAC
CATGGCGGCCCCGGGCGCCCGGCGGCCGCTGCTCCTGTTGCTGCTGGCAGGCCTTGCACACAGCGCCCCA
GCACTGTTCGAGGTGAAAGACAACAACGGCACAGCGTGTATAATGGCCAGCTTCTCTGCCTCCTTTCTGA
CCACCTATGAGGCTGGACATGTTTCTAAGGTCTCGAATATGACCCTGCCAGCCTCTGCAGAAGTCCTGAA
GAATAGCAGCTCTTGTGGTGAAAAGAATGCTTCTGAGCCCACCCTCGCAATCACCTTTGGAGAAGGATAT
TTACTGAAACTCACCTTCACAAAAAACACAACACGTTACAGTGTCCAGCACATGTATTTCACATATAACC
TGTCAGACACACAATTCTTTCCCAATGCCAGCTCCAAAGGGCCCGACACTGTGGATTCCACAACTGACAT
CAAGGCAGACATCAACAAAACATACCGATGTGTCAGCGACATCAGGGTCTACATGAAGAATGTGACCATT
GTGCTCTGGGACGCTACTATCCAGGCCTACCTGCCGAGTAGCAACTTCAGCAAGGAAGAGACACGCTGCC
CACAGGATCAACCTTCCCCAACTACTGGGCCACCCAGCCCCTCACCACCACTCGTGCCCACAAACCCCAG
TGTGTCCAAGTACAATGTGACTGGTGACAATGGAACCTGCCTGCTGGCCTCTATGGCACTGCAACTCAAC
ATCACCTACATGAAGAAGGACAACACGACTGTGACCAGAGCATTCAACATCAACCCAAGTGACAAATATA
GTGGGACTTGCGGTGCCCAGTTGGTGACCCTGAAGGTGGGGAACAAGAGCAGAGTCCTGGAGCTGCAGTT
TGGGATGAATGCCACTTCTAGCCTGTTTTTCCTGCAAGGAGTTCAGTTGA
